Addgene plasmid #54056: mEmerald-CytERM-N-17
Purpose: Localization: Endoplasmic Reticulum, Excitation: 487, Emission: 509
Depositing lab: Michael Davidson.
Backbone
  Vector backbone: mEmerald-N1
  Backbone size w/o insert (bp): 4750
  Vector type: Mammalian Expression
  Selectable markers: Neomycin (select with G418)
Growth in bacteria
  Bacterial resistance: Kanamycin, 50 μg/mL
  Growth temperature: 37°C
  Growth strain: DH5alpha
  Copy number: High Copy
Gene/Insert
  Gene/Insert name: CytERM (alt names: Cytochrome p450; NM_001171120.1)
  Species: Rabbit
  Promoter: CMV
  Tag / fusion protein: mEmerald (C terminal on backbone)
  Cloning method: Unknown
  Sequencing primers: 5′ CMV-F; 3′ SV40pA-R
Terms and licenses: Academic/Nonprofit Terms; Industry Terms
Depositor comments: Cytochrome p450 . Excitation = 487; Emission = 509. Localization data: Endoplasmic Reticulum
How to cite: mEmerald-CytERM-N-17 was a gift from Michael Davidson (Addgene plasmid # 54056 ; http://n2t.net/addgene:54056 ; RRID:Addgene_54056)
