[The description below was written by a language model from this plasmid's Addgene catalogue record.]
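Description:
mEmerald-CytERM-N-17 is a mammalian expression plasmid built on the mEmerald-N1 backbone (about 4.75 kb without the insert) that produces a fluorescent marker for the endoplasmic reticulum. It is maintained as a high-copy plasmid in E. coli under kanamycin selection, and it carries a neomycin resistance marker so that transfected mammalian cells can be selected with G418. The record does not include a feature table, so the specific origins of replication and polyadenylation elements are not itemised, although the listed 3′ sequencing primer implies an SV40 polyadenylation signal downstream of the expression cassette.

The payload is CytERM, a sequence derived from rabbit cytochrome P450, placed under control of the CMV promoter for strong constitutive expression in mammalian cells. In the N1-style arrangement the insert sits upstream of the fluorescent protein, so mEmerald is fused to the C terminus of CytERM. The "17" in the name probably denotes the length of the linker between the two parts, but the record does not state this, nor does it give the insert size or the portion of the cytochrome P450 sequence used. The cytochrome P450 portion directs the fusion to the endoplasmic reticulum, while mEmerald, a bright green GFP variant, provides the readout, with recorded excitation at 487 nm and emission at 509 nm.

The construct is intended for visualising the endoplasmic reticulum by fluorescence microscopy in transfected mammalian cells, for example as an organelle reference marker in localisation or co-labelling experiments.
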