>Addgene plasmid #54056 | mEmerald-CytERM-N-17 | addgene partial sequence | sequence record 89854 | EGFP-N 5'-CGTCGCCGTCCAGCTCGACCAG-3'
CCTTGCTCACCATGGTGGCGACCGGTGGATCCCGGGCCCGCGGTACCGTCGACTGCAGAATTCGAAGCTT
CCCTCCCCCATAGCTCTGTTTCCAGAGTGAAAGGAGAAGCAAACAGGAGAGACAGAGCCCCAGCACCACC
ACAGGATCCATGGGAGCCTTCTCTTCCTGACAACTGGAAGCTGCAAGGGGTACCAGATCTGAGTCCGGTA
GCGCTAGCGGATCTGACGGTTCACTAAACCAGCTCTGCTTATATAGACCTCCCACCGTACACGCCTACCG
CCCATTTGCGTCAATGGGGCGGAGTTGTTACGACATTTTGGAAAGTCCCGTTGATTTTGGTGCCAAAACA
AACTCCCATTGACGTCAATGGGGTGGAGACTTGGAAATCCCCGTGAGTCAAACCGCTATCCACGCCCATT
GATGTACTGCCAAAACCGCATCACCATGGTAATAGCGATGACTAATACGTAGATGTACTGCCAAGTAGGA
AAGTCCCATAAGGTCATGTACTGGGCATAATGCCAGGCGGGCCATTTACCGTCATTGACGTCAATAGGGG
GCGTACTTGGCATATGATACACTTGATGTACTGCCAAGTGGGCAGTTTACCGTAAATACTCCACCCATTG
ACGTCAATGGAAAGTCCCTATTGGCGTTACTATGGGAACATACGTCATTATTGACGTCAATGGGCGGGGG
TCGTTGGGCGGTCAGCCAGGCGGGCCATTTACCGTAAGTTATGTAACGCGGAACTCCATATATGGGCTAT
GAACTAATGACCCCGTAATTGATTACTATTAATAACTAATGCATGGCGGTAATACGGTTATCCACAGAAT
CAGG
