>Addgene plasmid #54056 | mEmerald-CytERM-N-17 | addgene partial sequence | sequence record 90680 | CMV-F 5'-CGCAAATGGGCGGTAGGCGTG-3'
GAGCTGGTTTAGTGAACCGTCAGATCCGCTAGCGCTACCGGACTCAGATCTGGTACCCCTTGCAGCTTCC
AGTTGTCAGGAAGAGAAGGCTCCCATGGATCCTGTGGTGGTGCTGGGGCTCTGTCTCTCCTGTTTGCTTC
TCCTTTCACTCTGGAAACAGAGCTATGGGGGAGGGAAGCTTCGAATTCTGCAGTCGACGGTACCGCGGGC
CCGGGATCCACCGGTCGCCACCATGGTGAGCAAGGGCGAGGAGCTGTTCACCGGGGTGGTGCCCATCCTG
GTCGAGCTGGACGGCGACGTAAACGGCCACAAGTTCAGCGTGTCCGGCGAGGGCGAGGGCGATGCCACCT
ACGGCAAGCTGACCCTGAAGTTCATCTGCACCACCGGCAAGCTGCCCGTGCCCTGGCCCACCCTCGTGAC
CACCTTGACCTACGGCGTGCAGTGCTTCGCCCGCTACCCCGACCACATGAAGCAGCACGACTTCTTCAAG
TCCGCCATGCCCGAAGGCTACGTCCAGGAGCGCACCATCTTCTTCAAGGACGACGGCAACTACAAGACCC
GCGCCGAGGTGAAGTTCGAGGGCGACACCCTGGTGAACCGCATCGAGCTGAAGGGCATCGACTTCAAGGA
GGACGGCAACATCCTGGGGCACAAGCTGGAGTACAACTACAACAGCCACAAGGTCTATATCACCGCCGAC
AAGCAGAAGAACGGCATCAAGGTGAACTTCAAGACCCGCCACAACATCGAGGACGGCAGCGTGCAGCTCG
CCGACCACTACCAGCAGAA
